>Addgene plasmid #223056 | pdest N-FLAG EGFP puro | addgene full sequence | sequence record 440957 | Addgene NGS Result
GTTCTTTCCTGCGTTATCCCCTGATTCTGTGGATAACCGTATTACCGCCTTTGAGTGAGCTGATACCGCT
CGCCGCAGCCGAACGACCGAGCGCAGCGAGTCAGTGAGCGAGGAAGCGGAAGAGCGCCCAATACGCAAAC
CGCCTCTCCCCGCGCGTTGGCCGATTCATTAATGCAGCTGGCACGACAGGTTTCCCGACTGGAAAGCGGG
CAGTGAGCGCAACGCAATTAATGTGAGTTAGCTCACTCATTAGGCACCCCAGGCTTTACACTTTATGCTT
CCGGCTCGTATGTTGTGTGGAATTGTGAGCGGATAACAATTTCACACAGGAAACAGCTATGACCATGATT
ACGCCAAGCGCGCAATTAACCCTCACTAAAGGGAACAAAAGCTGGAGCTGCAAGCTTAATGTAGTCTTAT
GCAATACTCTTGTAGTCTTGCAACATGGTAACGATGAGTTAGCAACATGCCTTACAAGGAGAGAAAAAGC
ACCGTGCATGCCGATTGGTGGAAGTAAGGTGGTACGATCGTGCCTTATTAGGAAGGCAACAGACGGGTCT
GACATGGATTGGACGAACCACTGAATTGCCGCATTGCAGAGATATTGTATTTAAGTGCCTAGCTCGATAC
ATAAACGGGTCTCTCTGGTTAGACCAGATCTGAGCCTGGGAGCTCTCTGGCTAACTAGGGAACCCACTGC
TTAAGCCTCAATAAAGCTTGCCTTGAGTGCTTCAAGTAGTGTGTGCCCGTCTGTTGTGTGACTCTGGTAA
CTAGAGATCCCTCAGACCCTTTTAGTCAGTGTGGAAAATCTCTAGCAGTGGCGCCCGAACAGGGACTTGA
AAGCGAAAGGGAAACCAGAGGAGCTCTCTCGACGCAGGACTCGGCTTGCTGAAGCGCGCACGGCAAGAGG
CGAGGGGCGGCGACTGGTGAGTACGCCAAAAATTTTGACTAGCGGAGGCTAGAAGGAGAGAGATGGGTGC
GAGAGCGTCAGTATTAAGCGGGGGAGAATTAGATCGCGATGGGAAAAAATTCGGTTAAGGCCAGGGGGAA
AGAAAAAATATAAATTAAAACATATAGTATGGGCAAGCAGGGAGCTAGAACGATTCGCAGTTAATCCTGG
CCTGTTAGAAACATCAGAAGGCTGTAGACAAATACTGGGACAGCTACAACCATCCCTTCAGACAGGATCA
GAAGAACTTAGATCATTATATAATACAGTAGCAACCCTCTATTGTGTGCATCAAAGGATAGAGATAAAAG
ACACCAAGGAAGCTTTAGACAAGATAGAGGAAGAGCAAAACAAAAGTAAGACCACCGCACAGCAAGCGGC
CGCTGATCTTCAGACCTGGAGGAGGAGATATGAGGGACAATTGGAGAAGTGAATTATATAAATATAAAGT
AGTAAAAATTGAACCATTAGGAGTAGCACCCACCAAGGCAAAGAGAAGAGTGGTGCAGAGAGAAAAAAGA
GCAGTGGGAATAGGAGCTTTGTTCCTTGGGTTCTTGGGAGCAGCAGGAAGCACTATGGGCGCAGCGTCAA
TGACGCTGACGGTACAGGCCAGACAATTATTGTCTGGTATAGTGCAGCAGCAGAACAATTTGCTGAGGGC
TATTGAGGCGCAACAGCATCTGTTGCAACTCACAGTCTGGGGCATCAAGCAGCTCCAGGCAAGAATCCTG
GCTGTGGAAAGATACCTAAAGGATCAACAGCTCCTGGGGATTTGGGGTTGCTCTGGAAAACTCATTTGCA
CCACTGCTGTGCCTTGGAATGCTAGTTGGAGTAATAAATCTCTGGAACAGATTTGGAATCACACGACCTG
GATGGAGTGGGACAGAGAAATTAACAATTACACAAGCTTAATACACTCCTTAATTGAAGAATCGCAAAAC
CAGCAAGAAAAGAATGAACAAGAATTATTGGAATTAGATAAATGGGCAAGTTTGTGGAATTGGTTTAACA
TAACAAATTGGCTGTGGTATATAAAATTATTCATAATGATAGTAGGAGGCTTGGTAGGTTTAAGAATAGT
TTTTGCTGTACTTTCTATAGTGAATAGAGTTAGGCAGGGATATTCACCATTATCGTTTCAGACCCACCTC
CCAACCCCGAGGGGACCCGACAGGCCCGAAGGAATAGAAGAAGAAGGTGGAGAGAGAGACAGAGACAGAT
CCATTCGATTAGTGAACGGATCTCGACGGTATCGGTTAACTTTTAAAAGAAAAGGGGGGATTGGGGGGTA
CAGTGCAGGGGAAAGAATAGTAGACATAATAGCAACAGACATACAAACTAAAGAATTACAAAAACAAATT
ACAAAATTCAAAATTTTATCGATAAGCTTGGGAGTTCCGCGTTACATAACTTACGGTAAATGGCCCGCCT
GGCTGACCGCCCAACGACCCCCGCCCATTGACGTCAATAATGACGTATGTTCCCATAGTAACGCCAATAG
GGACTTTCCATTGACGTCAATGGGTGGAGTATTTACGGTAAACTGCCCACTTGGCAGTACATCAAGTGTA
TCATATGCCAAGTACGCCCCCTATTGACGTCAATGACGGTAAATGGCCCGCCTGGCATTATGCCCAGTAC
ATGACCTTATGGGACTTTCCTACTTGGCAGTACATCTACGTATTAGTCATCGCTATTACCATGGTGATGC
GGTTTTGGCAGTACATCAATGGGCGTGGATAGCGGTTTGACTCACGGGGATTTCCAAGTCTCCACCCCAT
TGACGTCAATGGGAGTTTGTTTTGGCACCAAAATCAACGGGACTTTCCAAAATGTCGTAACAACTCCGCC
CCATTGACGCAAATGGGCGGTAGGCGTGTACGGTGGGAGGTCTATATAAGCAGAGCTCGTTTAGTGAACC
GTCAGATCGCCTGGAGACGCCATCCACGCTGTTTTGACCTCCATAGAAGACACCGACTCTAGTCCAGTGT
GGTGGAATTCTGCAGATATCAACAAGTTTGTACAAAAAAGCAGGCTTCACCATGGACTACAAAGACGATG
ACGACAAGGTGAGCAAGGGCGAGGAGCTGTTCACCGGGGTGGTGCCCATCCTGGTCGAGCTGGACGGCGA
CGTAAACGGCCACAAGTTCAGCGTGTCCGGCGAGGGCGAGGGCGATGCCACCTACGGCAAGCTGACCCTG
AAGTTCATCTGCACCACCGGCAAGCTGCCCGTGCCCTGGCCCACCCTCGTGACCACCCTGACCTACGGCG
TGCAGTGCTTCAGCCGCTACCCCGACCACATGAAGCAGCACGACTTCTTCAAGTCCGCCATGCCCGAAGG
CTACGTCCAGGAGCGCACCATCTTCTTCAAGGACGACGGCAACTACAAGACCCGCGCCGAGGTGAAGTTC
GAGGGCGACACCCTGGTGAACCGCATCGAGCTGAAGGGCATCGACTTCAAGGAGGACGGCAACATCCTGG
GGCACAAGCTGGAGTACAACTACAACAGCCACAACGTCTATATCATGGCCGACAAGCAGAAGAACGGCAT
CAAGGTGAACTTCAAGATCCGCCACAACATCGAGGACGGCAGCGTGCAGCTCGCCGACCACTACCAGCAG
AACACCCCCATCGGCGACGGCCCCGTGCTGCTGCCCGACAACCACTACCTGAGCACCCAGTCCGCCCTGA
GCAAAGACCCCAACGAGAAGCGCGATCACATGGTCCTGCTGGAGTTCGTGACCGCCGCCGGGATCACTCT
CGGCATGGACGAGCTGTACAAGTGACACCCAGCTTTCTTGTACAAAGTGGTTGATATCCAGCACAGTGGC
GGCCGCTCGACAATCAACCTCTGGATTACAAAATTTGTGAAAGATTGACTGGTATTCTTAACTATGTTGC
TCCTTTTACGCTATGTGGATACGCTGCTTTAATGCCTTTGTATCATGCTATTGCTTCCCGTATGGCTTTC
ATTTTCTCCTCCTTGTATAAATCCTGGTTGCTGTCTCTTTATGAGGAGTTGTGGCCCGTTGTCAGGCAAC
GTGGCGTGGTGTGCACTGTGTTTGCTGACGCAACCCCCACTGGTTGGGGCATTGCCACCACCTGTCAGCT
CCTTTCCGGGACTTTCGCTTTCCCCCTCCCTATTGCCACGGCGGAACTCATCGCCGCCTGCCTTGCCCGC
TGCTGGACAGGGGCTCGGCTGTTGGGCACTGACAATTCCGTGGTGTTGTCGGGGAAGCTGACGTCCTTTC
CATGGCTGCTCGCCTGTGTTGCCACCTGGATTCTGCGCGGGACGTCCTTCTGCTACGTCCCTTCGGCCCT
CAATCCAGCGGACCTTCCTTCCCGCGGCCTGCTGCCGGCTCTGCGGCCTCTTCCGCGTCTTCGCCTTCGC
CCTCAGACGAGTCGGATCTCCCTTTGGGCCGCCTCCCCGCCTGGAATTCTACCGGGTAGGGGAGGCGCTT
TTCCCAAGGCAGTCTGGAGCATGCGCTTTAGCAGCCCCGCTGGGCACTTGGCGCTACACAAGTGGCCTCT
GGCCTCGCACACATTCCACATCCACCGGTAGGCGCCAACCGGCTCCGTTCTTTGGTGGCCCCTTCGCGCC
ACCTTCTACTCCTCCCCTAGTCAGGAAGTTCCCCCCCGCCCCGCAGCTCGCGTCGTGCAGGACGTGACAA
ATGGAAGTAGCACGTCTCACTAGTCTCGTGCAGATGGACAGCACCGCTGAGCAATGGAAGCGGGTAGGCC
TTTGGGGCAGCGGCCAATAGCAGCTTTGCTCCTTCGCTTTCTGGGCTCAGAGGCTGGGAAGGGGTGGGTC
CGGGGGCGGGCTCAGGGGCGGGCTCAGGGGCGGGGCGGGCGCCCGAAGGTCCTCCGGAGGCCCGGCATTC
TGCACGCTTCAAAAGCGCACGTCTGCCGCGCTGTTCTCCTCTTCCTCATCTCCGGGCCTTTCGACCTGCA
GCCCAAGCTTACCATGACCGAGTACAAGCCCACGGTGCGCCTCGCCACCCGCGACGACGTCCCCAGGGCC
GTACGCACCCTCGCCGCCGCGTTCGCCGACTACCCCGCCACGCGCCACACCGTCGATCCGGACCGCCACA
TCGAGCGGGTCACCGAGCTGCAAGAACTCTTCCTCACGCGCGTCGGGCTCGACATCGGCAAGGTGTGGGT
CGCGGACGACGGCGCCGCGGTGGCGGTCTGGACCACGCCGGAGAGCGTCGAAGCGGGGGCGGTGTTCGCC
GAGATCGGCCCGCGCATGGCCGAGTTGAGCGGTTCCCGGCTGGCCGCGCAGCAACAGATGGAAGGCCTCC
TGGCGCCGCACCGGCCCAAGGAGCCCGCGTGGTTCCTGGCCACCGTCGGCGTCTCGCCCGACCACCAGGG
CAAGGGTCTGGGCAGCGCCGTCGTGCTCCCCGGAGTGGAGGCGGCCGAGCGCGCCGGGGTGCCCGCCTTC
CTGGAGACCTCCGCGCCCCGCAACCTCCCCTTCTACGAGCGGCTCGGCTTCACCGTCACCGCCGACGTCG
AGGTGCCCGAAGGACCGCGCACCTGGTGCATGACCCGCAAGCCCGGTGCCTGACGCCCGCCCCACGACCC
GCAGCGCCCGACCGAAAGGAGCGCACGACCCCATGCATCTCGAGGGCCCGGTACCTTTAAGACCAATGAC
TTACAAGGCAGCTGTAGATCTTAGCCACTTTTTAAAAGAAAAGGGGGGACTGGAAGGGCTAGCTCACTCC
CAACGAAGACAAGATCTGCTTTTTGCTTGTACTGGGTCTCTCTGGTTAGACCAGATCTGAGCCTGGGAGC
TCTCTGGCTAACTAGGGAACCCACTGCTTAAGCCTCAATAAAGCTTGCCTTGAGTGCTTCAAGTAGTGTG
TGCCCGTCTGTTGTGTGACTCTGGTAACTAGAGATCCCTCAGACCCTTTTAGTCAGTGTGGAAAATCTCT
AGCAGTAGTAGTTCATGTCATCTTATTATTCAGTATTTATAACTTGCAAAGAAATGAATATCAGAGAGTG
AGAGGAACTTGTTTATTGCAGCTTATAATGGTTACAAATAAAGCAATAGCATCACAAATTTCACAAATAA
AGCATTTTTTTCACTGCATTCTAGTTGTGGTTTGTCCAAACTCATCAATGTATCTTATCATGTCTGGCTC
TAGCTATCCCGCCCCTAACTCCGCCCATCCCGCCCCTAACTCCGCCCAGTTCCGCCCATTCTCCGCCCCA
TGGCTGACTAATTTTTTTTATTTATGCAGAGGCCGAGGCCGCCTCGGCCTCTGAGCTATTCCAGAAGTAG
TGAGGAGGCTTTTTTGGAGGCCTAGGGACGTACCCAATTCGCCCTATAGTGAGTCGTATTACGCGCGCTC
ACTGGCCGTCGTTTTACAACGTCGTGACTGGGAAAACCCTGGCGTTACCCAACTTAATCGCCTTGCAGCA
CATCCCCCTTTCGCCAGCTGGCGTAATAGCGAAGAGGCCCGCACCGATCGCCCTTCCCAACAGTTGCGCA
GCCTGAATGGCGAATGGG
[124 nt withheld, positions 6459-6582]
C
[91 nt withheld, positions 6584-6674]
A
[49 nt withheld, positions 6676-6724]
CCTTTGACGTTGGAGTCCACGTTCTTT
[37 nt withheld, positions 6752-6788]
ACCCTATCTCGGTCTATTCTTTTGATTTATAAGGGATTTTGCCGATTTCGGCCTATTGGTTAAAAAATGA
GCTGATTTAACAAAAATTTAACGCGAATTTTAACAAAATATTAACGCTTACAATTTAGGTGGCACTTTTC
GGGGAAATGTGCGCGGAACCCCTATTTGTTTATTTTTCTAAATACATTCAAATATGTATCCGCTCATGAG
ACAATAACCCTGATAAATGCTTCAATAATATTGAAAAAGGAAGAGTATGAGTATTCAACATTTCCGTGTC
GCCCTTATTCCCTTTTTTGCGGCATTTTGCCTTCCTGTTTTTGCTCACCCAGAAACGCTGGTGAAAGTAA
AAGATGCTGAAGATCAGTTGGGTGCACGAGTGGGTTACATCGAACTGGATCTCAACAGCGGTAAGATCCT
TGAGAGTTTTCGCCCCGAAGAACGTTTTCCAATGATGAGCACTTTTAAAGTTCTGCTATGTGGCGCGGTA
TTATCCCGTATTGACGCCGGGCAAGAGCAACTCGGTCGCCGCATACACTATTCTCAGAATGACTTGGTTG
AGTACTCACCAGTCACAGAAAAGCATCTTACGGATGGCATGACAGTAAGAGAATTATGCAGTGCTGCCAT
AACCATGAGTGATAACACTGCGGCCAACTTACTTCTGACAACGATCGGAGGACCGAAGGAGCTAACCGCT
TTTTTGCACAACATGGGGGATCATGTAACTCGCCTTGATCGTTGGGAACCGGAGCTGAATGAAGCCATAC
CAAACGACGAGCGTGACACCACGATGCCTGTAGCAATGGCAACAACGTTGCGCAAACTATTAACTGGCGA
ACTACTTACTCTAGCTTCCCGGCAACAATTAATAGACTGGATGGAGGCGGATAAAGTTGCAGGACCACTT
CTGCGCTCGGCCCTTCCGGCTGGCTGGTTTATTGCTGATAAATCTGGAGCCGGTGAGCGTGGGTCTCGCG
GTATCATTGCAGCACTGGGGCCAGATGGTAAGCCCTCCCGTATCGTAGTTATCTACACGACGGGGAGTCA
GGCAACTATGGATGAACGAAATAGACAGATCGCTGAGATAGGTGCCTCACTGATTAAGCATTGGTAACTG
TCAGACCAAGTTTACTCATATATACTTTAGATTGATTTAAAACTTCATTTTTAATTTAAAAGGATCTAGG
TGAAGATCCTTTTTGATAATCTCATGACCAAAATCCCTTAACGTGAGTTTTCGTTCCACTGAGCGTCAGA
CCCCGTAGAAAAGATCAAAGGATCTTCTTGAGATCCTTTTTTTCTGCGCGTAATCTGCTGCTTGCAAACA
AAAAAACCACCGCTACCAGCGGTGGTTTGTTTGCCGGATCAAGAGCTACCAACTCTTTTTCCGAAGGTAA
CTGGCTTCAGCAGAGCGCAGATACCAAATACTGTTCTTCTAGTGTAGCCGTAGTTAGGCCACCACTTCAA
GAACTCTGTAGCACCGCCTACATACCTCGCTCTGCTAATCCTGTTACCAGTGGCTGCTGCCAGTGGCGAT
AAGTCGTGTCTTACCGGGTTGGACTCAAGACGATAGTTACCGGATAAGGCGCAGCGGTCGGGCTGAACGG
GGGGTTCGTGCACACAGCCCAGCTTGGAGCGAACGACCTACACCGAACTGAGATACCTACAGCGTGAGCT
ATGAGAAAGCGCCACGCTTCCCGAAGGGAGAAAGGCGGACAGGTATCCGGTAAGCGGCAGGGTCGGAACA
GGAGAGCGCACGAGGGAGCTTCCAGGGGGAAACGCCTGGTATCTTTATAGTCCTGTCGGGTTTCGCCACC
TCTGACTTGAGCGTCGATTTTTGTGATGCTCGTCAGGGGGGCGGAGCCTATGGAAAAACGCCAGCAACGC
GGCCTTTTTACGGTTCCTGGCCTTTTGCTGGCCTTTTGCTCACAT
Features (pLannotate 1.2.2; 32 found; start..end, strand, type, name):
      1..122     +  rep_origin     RSF ori (fragment): Plasmids containing the RSF 1030 origin of replication can be propagated in E. coli cells that contain additional plasmids with compatible origins.
    124..216     +  CDS            lacI (fragment): lac repressor; lacI; The lac repressor binds to the lac operator to inhibit transcription in E. coli. This inhibition can be relieved by adding lactose or isopropyl-β-D-thiogalactopyranoside (IPTG).
    229..250     +  protein_bind   CAP binding site: CAP binding activates transcription in the presence of cAMP. E. coli catabolite activator protein
    265..295     +  promoter       lac promoter: promoter for the E. coli lac operon
    303..319     +  protein_bind   lac operator: The lac repressor binds to the lac operator to inhibit transcription in E. coli. This inhibition can be relieved by adding lactose or isopropyl-β-D-thiogalactopyranoside (IPTG). lac repressor encoded by lacI
    364..382     +  promoter       T3 promoter: promoter for bacteriophage T3 RNA polymerase
    410..636     +  promoter       RSV promoter: Rous sarcoma virus enhancer/promoter
    637..817     +  LTR            5' LTR (truncated): truncated 5' long terminal repeat (LTR) from HIV-1
    864..989     +  misc_feature   HIV-1 Ψ: packaging signal of human immunodeficiency virus type 1
    973..1336    +  CDS            HIV-1 gag (fragment): gag protein from human immunodeficiency virus 1; gag
   1482..1715    +  misc_feature   RRE: The Rev response element (RRE) of HIV-1 allows for Rev-dependent mRNA export from the nucleus to the cytoplasm.
   2092..2192    +  CDS            Rev (fragment): human immunodeficiency virus 1 (HIV-1) Rev protein; rev; enhances nuclear export of unspliced and incompletely spliced viral mRNAs
   2211..2327    +  misc_feature   cPPT/CTS: central polypurine tract and central termination sequence of HIV-1
   2350..2653    +  enhancer       CMV enhancer: human cytomegalovirus immediate early enhancer
   2654..2857    +  promoter       CMV promoter: human cytomegalovirus (CMV) immediate early promoter
   2962..2986    +  protein_bind   attB1: mutant version of attB; recombination site for the Gateway® BP reaction BP Clonase™
   2994..3014    +  CDS            3xFLAG (fragment): three tandem FLAG® epitope tags
   3018..3735    +  CDS            EBFP (fragment): enhanced blue variant of GFP mammalian codon-optimized
   3737..3761    -  protein_bind   attB2: mutant version of attB; recombination site for the Gateway® BP reaction BP Clonase™
   3792..4380    +  misc_feature   WPRE: woodchuck hepatitis virus posttranscriptional regulatory element
   4394..4893    +  promoter       PGK promoter: mouse phosphoglycerate kinase 1 promoter
   4914..5513    +  CDS            PuroR: puromycin N-acetyltransferase; pac from Streptomyces alboniger; confers resistance to puromycin
   5581..5718    +  CDS            nef (fragment): NEF_HV1LA - Experimental evidence at protein level: Swiss-Prot protein existence level 1. Extracellular Nef protein targets CD4(+) T-lymphocytes for apoptosis by interacting with CXCR4 surface receptors. From Human immunodeficiency virus type 1 group M subtype B (isolate Lai) (HIV-1).
   5704..5884    +  LTR            5' LTR (truncated): truncated 5' long terminal repeat (LTR) from HIV-1
   5956..6077    +  polyA_signal   SV40 poly(A) signal: SV40 polyadenylation signal
   6117..6252    +  rep_origin     SV40 ori: SV40 origin of replication
   6273..6291    -  promoter       T7 promoter: promoter for bacteriophage T7 RNA polymerase
   6299..6454    +  CDS            lacZα (fragment): LacZα fragment of β-galactosidase; lacZ fragment
   6459..6887    +  rep_origin     f1 ori (sequence partly withheld): f1 bacteriophage origin of replication; arrow indicates direction of (+) strand synthesis
   6940..7044    +  promoter       AmpR promoter: bla
   7045..7905    +  CDS            AmpR: β-lactamase; bla; confers resistance to ampicillin, carbenicillin, and related antibiotics
   8076..8664    +  rep_origin     ori: high-copy-number ColE1/pMB1/pBR322/pUC origin of replication
