[The description below was written by a language model from this plasmid's Addgene catalogue record and pLannotate feature annotations shown in this document.]
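Description:
pdest N-FLAG EGFP puro is a third-generation-style HIV-1 lentiviral expression plasmid (8,723 nt) built on the pdest Puro Gateway destination backbone, intended for EGFP expression in mammalian cells. It is propagated in E. coli under ampicillin selection (AmpR with its own promoter) from a ColE1/pUC-type origin. The catalogue lists it as low copy and grown in a recombination-reducing strain, which is usual for plasmids carrying repeated LTRs. An f1 origin, an SV40 origin and remnants of lac/lacZα cloning-vector sequence are also annotated in the backbone.

The viral transfer cassette begins with an RSV promoter fused to a truncated 5' LTR, which allows Tat-independent production of genomic RNA in packaging cells. It is followed by the Ψ packaging signal with an adjoining gag fragment, the RRE for Rev-dependent nuclear export, and the cPPT/CTS, which aids nuclear import of the viral genome. Internally, the CMV enhancer/promoter drives the insert, which sits between attB1 and attB2 sites left by Gateway recombination. The insert is a 741 bp EGFP coding sequence with an N-terminal FLAG tag. The automated annotation labels the tag as a fragment of 3xFLAG, consistent with a single epitope, and labels the fluorescent protein as an EBFP fragment, a closely related GFP variant, whereas the catalogue identifies it as EGFP. A WPRE downstream enhances transcript expression, and a separate mouse PGK promoter drives puromycin N-acetyltransferase for selection of transduced cells. The cassette ends in a truncated 3' LTR followed by an SV40 polyadenylation signal. The record does not state a specific use beyond EGFP expression, though a FLAG-EGFP construct of this kind would typically serve as a control for FLAG-tagged genes of interest in the same backbone.
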