Addgene plasmid #223056: pdest N-FLAG EGFP puro
Purpose: EGFP gene expression in mammalian cells
Depositing lab: Alejandro Gutierrez. Depositing organization: Boston Children's Hospital. Publication: A methyltransferase-independent role for METTL1 in tRNA aminoacylation and oncogenic transformation. Ali RH, Orellana EA, Lee SH, Chae YC, Chen Y, Clauwaert J, Kennedy AL, Gutierrez AE, Papke DJ, Valenzuela M, Silverman B, Falzetta A, Ficarro SB, Marto JA, Fletcher CDM, Perez-Atayde A, Alcindor T, Shimamura A, Prensner JR, Gregory RI, Gutierrez A. Mol Cell. 2025 Mar 6;85(5):948-961.e11. doi: 10.1016/j.molcel.2025.01.003. Epub 2025 Jan 31. PubMed 39892392.
Backbone
  Vector backbone: pdest Puro
  Vector type: Mammalian Expression, Lentiviral
  Selectable markers: Puromycin
Growth in bacteria
  Bacterial resistance: Ampicillin, 100 μg/mL
  Growth temperature: 37°C
  Growth strain: NEB Stable
  Copy number: Low Copy
Gene/Insert
  Gene/Insert name: EGFP
  Species: H. sapiens (human)
  Insert size (bp): 741
  Promoter: CMV
  Tag / fusion protein: FLAG (N terminal on insert)
  Cloning method: Gateway Cloning
  Sequencing primers: 5′ CGCAAATGGGCGGTAGGCGTG
Terms and licenses: Academic/Nonprofit Terms; Industry Terms: Not Available to Industry
How to cite: pdest N-FLAG EGFP puro was a gift from Alejandro Gutierrez (Addgene plasmid # 223056 ; http://n2t.net/addgene:223056 ; RRID:Addgene_223056)
